Addgene plasmid #221136: pCB-CRISPRi
Purpose: Coxiella burnetii CRISPRi plasmid without sgRNA construct. Expresses 3xF-dCas9.
Depositing lab: Craig Roy. Depositing organization: Yale University. Publication: CRISPR-Cas9-based approaches for genetic analysis and epistatic interaction studies in Coxiella burnetii. Steiner S, Roy CR. mSphere. 2024 Nov 19:e0052324. doi: 10.1128/msphere.00523-24. PubMed 39560384.
Backbone
  Vector backbone: pJB-KAN-3xFLAG
  Backbone manufacturer: Robert Heinzen lab
  Total vector size (bp): 14077
  Vector type: Bacterial Expression, CRISPR
Growth in bacteria
  Bacterial resistance: Kanamycin, 50 μg/mL
  Growth temperature: 37°C
  Growth strain: DH5alpha
  Copy number: Low Copy
Gene/Insert
  Gene/Insert name: 3xF-dCas9
  Species: Synthetic
  Promoter: cbu1169 promoter
  Tag / fusion protein: 3xFLAG (N terminal on backbone)
  Cloning method: Ligation Independent Cloning
  Sequencing primers: 5′ GAGCGGATAACAATTTCACACAGG; 3′ TGCTTTACGGTATCGCCGCTC
Terms and licenses: Academic/Nonprofit Terms; Industry Terms: Not Available to Industry
Depositor comments: RSF1010-based plasmid. Expresses 3xF-dCas9 from cbu1169 promoter. Unique XhoI, NotI and EcoRI sites for addition of sgRNA-encoding region(s) from pHelper-CRISPRi-sgRNA (Addgene plasmid #221135) helper plasmid derivatives. Plasmid alias: pSAST200.
How to cite: pCB-CRISPRi was a gift from Craig Roy (Addgene plasmid # 221136 ; http://n2t.net/addgene:221136 ; RRID:Addgene_221136)
