[The description below was written by a language model from this plasmid's Addgene catalogue record and pLannotate feature annotations shown in this document.]
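Description:
pCB-CRISPRi (alias pSAST200) is a 14,077 bp, low-copy, broad-host-range bacterial expression plasmid built for CRISPR interference in Coxiella burnetii. It derives from the pJB-KAN-3xFLAG backbone and is RSF1010-based. The feature table shows the RSF1010 oriV together with the RepA, RepB and RepC replication proteins the origin depends on, the associated R1162-like antisense RNA, and the mobB and mobC mobilization genes. Selection is by kanamycin through the Tn5 aminoglycoside phosphotransferase (NeoR/KanR). Only disrupted β-lactamase fragments are annotated, and ampicillin is not listed as a resistance, so these appear to be nonfunctional backbone remnants.

The payload is Streptococcus pyogenes Cas9 in its catalytically dead form (dCas9, per the record; the annotation simply calls it cas9), fused at its N terminus to a backbone-encoded 3xFLAG epitope that allows detection of the protein. The depositor states that expression is driven by the Coxiella cbu1169 promoter, which the automated annotation does not label. The table does detect a tac promoter, a partial lac operator and a lacIq-driven lacI upstream of the fusion, presumably carried over from the backbone; the record does not say whether they influence dCas9 expression. rrnB T1 and T2 terminators are also present.

This version carries no sgRNA. Unique XhoI, NotI and EcoRI sites are provided for inserting one or more sgRNA-encoding regions taken from derivatives of a companion helper plasmid, pHelper-CRISPRi-sgRNA. Once guided, dCas9 binds target DNA without cutting and blocks transcription, enabling gene knockdown. The associated work concerns genetic analysis and epistatic interaction studies in C. burnetii.
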