Features (pLannotate 1.2.2; 21 found; start..end, strand, type, name):
    211..276     +  CDS            3xFLAG: three tandem FLAG® epitope tags, followed by an enterokinase cleavage site
    277..4380    +  CDS            cas9: CAS9_STRP1 - Also known as csn1 From Streptococcus pyogenes serotype M1.
   4403..5197    -  CDS            NeoR/KanR: aminoglycoside phosphotransferase from Tn5; aph(3')-II (or nptII); confers resistance to neomycin, kanamycin, and G418 (Geneticin®)
   5488..5603    +  ncRNA          5S rRNA: Accession: RF00001 - 5S ribosomal RNA
   5607..5693    +  terminator     rrnB T1 terminator: Escherichia coli rrnB; transcription terminator T1 from the E. coli rrnB gene
   5785..5812    +  terminator     rrnB T2 terminator: transcription terminator T2 from the E. coli rrnB gene
   5831..5922    +  promoter       AmpR promoter: bla
   5923..6132    +  CDS            AmpR (fragment): β-lactamase; bla; confers resistance to ampicillin, carbenicillin, and related antibiotics
   6157..6806    +  CDS            bla(M) (fragment): β-lactamase lacking the signal sequence; bla(M); allows cytosolic expression of β-lactamase
   7244..7638    -  rep_origin     RSF1010 oriV: replication origin of the broad-host-range plasmid RSF1010; requires the RSF1010 RepA/B/C proteins for replication (Scholz et al., 1989)
   7668..7949    -  CDS            mobC: MOBC_ECOLX - Protein predicted: Swiss-Prot protein existence level 4. This protein is essential to promote the specific transfer of the plasmid in the presence of conjugative plasmids. From Escherichia coli.
   8773..9183    +  CDS            mobB: MOBB2_ECOLX - Protein predicted: Swiss-Prot protein existence level 4. This protein is essential to promote the specific transfer of the plasmid in the presence of conjugative plasmids. From Escherichia coli.
   9183..10154   +  CDS            RSF1010 RepB: replication protein B of the broad-host-range plasmid RSF1010 (Scholz et al., 1989); repB
  10597..10671   +  ncRNA          Plasmid R1162: Accession: RF00043 - R1162-like plasmid antisense RNA
  10665..11504   +  CDS            RSF1010 RepA: replication protein A of the broad-host-range plasmid RSF1010 (Scholz et al., 1989); repA
  11491..12342   +  CDS            RSF1010 RepC (fragment): replication protein C of the broad-host-range plasmid RSF1010 (Scholz et al., 1989); repC
  12619..13701   -  CDS            lacI: lac repressor; lacI; The lac repressor binds to the lac operator to inhibit transcription in E. coli. This inhibition can be relieved by adding lactose or isopropyl-β-D-thiogalactopyranoside (IPTG).
  13702..13779   -  promoter       lacIq promoter: lacI (mutant); In the lacIq allele, a single base change in the promoter boosts expression of the lacI gene about 10-fold.
  13832..13933   -  CDS            yciV (fragment): RNAAM_ECOLI - Also known as trpH From Escherichia coli (strain K12).
  14009..14037   +  promoter       tac promoter: strong E. coli promoter; hybrid between the trp and lac UV5 promoters
  14041..14063   +  protein_bind   lac operator (fragment): The lac repressor binds to the lac operator to inhibit transcription in E. coli. This inhibition can be relieved by adding lactose or isopropyl-β-D-thiogalactopyranoside (IPTG). lac repressor encoded by lacI
>Addgene plasmid #221136 | pCB-CRISPRi | addgene full sequence | sequence record 436148 | Addgene NGS Result
GAATTCATGGCTTCGTTTCGCAGCGAACTTGGAAAAAAAATTTTTGGCGATTCGCCGCTTTCGTATAACG
AAGTAAAAACCTATCTCAGCGAACACCCAGGCGGAACCGCAGAACGAGCCTGGAATCATATTTGTGCGCC
TTGAAATATCCCTCTCCATACCCCATAAATAAATAATGACATTAATCCTTCATGAAGGAGGCTGCAGATG
GACTACAAAGACCATGACGGTGATTATAAAGATCATGATATCGATTACAAGGATGACGATGACAAGATGG
ACAAGAAGTATTCTATCGGACTGGCCATCGGGACTAATAGCGTCGGGTGGGCCGTGATCACTGACGAGTA
CAAGGTGCCCTCTAAGAAGTTCAAGGTGCTCGGGAACACCGACCGGCATTCCATCAAGAAAAATCTGATC
GGAGCTCTCCTCTTTGATTCAGGGGAGACCGCTGAAGCAACCCGCCTCAAGCGGACTGCTAGACGGCGGT
ACACCAGGAGGAAGAACCGGATTTGTTACCTTCAAGAGATATTCTCCAACGAAATGGCAAAGGTCGACGA
CAGCTTCTTCCATAGGCTGGAAGAATCATTCCTCGTGGAAGAGGATAAGAAGCATGAACGGCATCCCATC
TTCGGTAATATCGTCGACGAGGTGGCCTATCACGAGAAATACCCAACCATCTACCATCTTCGCAAAAAGC
TGGTGGACTCAACCGACAAGGCAGACCTCCGGCTTATCTACCTGGCCCTGGCCCACATGATCAAGTTCAG
AGGCCACTTCCTGATCGAGGGCGACCTCAATCCTGACAATAGCGATGTGGATAAACTGTTCATCCAGCTG
GTGCAGACTTACAACCAGCTCTTTGAAGAGAACCCCATCAATGCAAGCGGAGTCGATGCCAAGGCCATTC
TGTCAGCCCGGCTGTCAAAGAGCCGCAGACTTGAGAATCTTATCGCTCAGCTGCCGGGTGAAAAGAAAAA
TGGACTGTTCGGGAACCTGATTGCTCTTTCACTTGGGCTGACTCCCAATTTCAAGTCTAATTTCGACCTG
GCAGAGGATGCCAAGCTGCAACTGTCCAAGGACACCTATGATGACGATCTCGACAACCTCCTGGCCCAGA
TCGGTGACCAATACGCCGACCTTTTCCTTGCTGCTAAGAATCTTTCTGACGCCATCCTGCTGTCTGACAT
TCTCCGCGTGAACACTGAAATCACCAAGGCCCCTCTTTCAGCTTCAATGATTAAGCGGTATGATGAGCAC
CACCAGGACCTGACCCTGCTTAAGGCACTCGTCCGGCAGCAGCTTCCGGAGAAGTACAAGGAAATCTTCT
TTGACCAGTCAAAGAATGGATACGCCGGCTACATCGACGGAGGTGCCTCCCAAGAGGAATTTTATAAGTT
TATCAAACCTATCCTTGAGAAGATGGACGGCACCGAAGAGCTCCTCGTGAAACTGAATCGGGAGGATCTG
CTGCGGAAGCAGCGCACTTTCGACAATGGGAGCATTCCCCACCAGATCCATCTTGGGGAGCTTCACGCCA
TCCTTCGGCGCCAAGAGGACTTCTACCCCTTTCTTAAGGACAACAGGGAGAAGATTGAGAAAATTCTCAC
TTTCCGCATCCCCTACTACGTGGGACCCCTCGCCAGAGGAAATAGCCGGTTTGCTTGGATGACCAGAAAG
TCAGAAGAAACTATCACTCCCTGGAACTTCGAAGAGGTGGTGGACAAGGGAGCCAGCGCTCAGTCATTCA
TCGAACGGATGACTAACTTCGATAAGAACCTCCCCAATGAGAAGGTCCTGCCGAAACATTCCCTGCTCTA
CGAGTACTTTACCGTGTACAACGAGCTGACCAAGGTGAAATATGTCACCGAAGGGATGAGGAAGCCCGCA
TTCCTGTCAGGCGAACAAAAGAAGGCAATTGTGGACCTTCTGTTCAAGACCAATAGAAAGGTGACCGTGA
AGCAGCTGAAGGAGGACTATTTCAAGAAAATTGAATGCTTCGACTCTGTGGAGATTAGCGGGGTCGAAGA
TCGGTTCAACGCAAGCCTGGGTACCTACCATGATCTGCTTAAGATCATCAAGGACAAGGATTTTCTGGAC
AATGAGGAGAACGAGGACATCCTTGAGGACATTGTCCTGACTCTCACTCTGTTCGAGGACCGGGAAATGA
TCGAGGAGAGGCTTAAGACCTACGCCCATCTGTTCGACGATAAAGTGATGAAGCAACTTAAACGGAGAAG
ATATACCGGATGGGGACGCCTTAGCCGCAAACTCATCAACGGAATCCGGGACAAACAGAGCGGAAAGACC
ATTCTTGATTTCCTTAAGAGCGACGGATTCGCTAATCGCAACTTCATGCAACTTATCCATGATGATTCCC
TGACCTTTAAGGAGGACATCCAGAAGGCCCAAGTGTCTGGACAAGGTGACTCACTGCACGAGCATATCGC
AAATCTGGCTGGTTCACCCGCTATTAAGAAGGGTATTCTCCAGACCGTGAAAGTCGTGGACGAGCTGGTC
AAGGTGATGGGTCGCCATAAACCAGAGAACATTGTCATCGAGATGGCCAGGGAAAACCAGACTACCCAGA
AGGGACAGAAGAACAGCAGGGAGCGGATGAAAAGAATTGAGGAAGGGATTAAGGAGCTCGGGTCACAGAT
CCTTAAAGAGCACCCGGTGGAAAACACCCAGCTTCAGAATGAGAAGCTCTATCTGTACTACCTTCAAAAT
GGACGCGATATGTATGTGGACCAAGAGCTTGATATCAACAGGCTCTCAGACTACGACGTGGACGCCATCG
TCCCTCAGAGCTTCCTCAAAGACGACTCAATTGACAATAAGGTGCTGACTCGCTCAGACAAGAACCGGGG
AAAGTCAGATAACGTGCCCTCAGAGGAAGTCGTGAAAAAGATGAAGAACTATTGGCGCCAGCTTCTGAAC
GCAAAGCTGATCACTCAGCGGAAGTTCGACAATCTCACTAAGGCTGAGAGGGGCGGACTGAGCGAACTGG
ACAAAGCAGGATTCATTAAACGGCAACTTGTGGAGACTCGGCAGATTACTAAACATGTCGCCCAAATCCT
TGACTCACGCATGAATACCAAGTACGACGAAAACGACAAACTTATCCGCGAGGTGAAGGTGATTACCCTG
AAGTCCAAGCTGGTCAGCGATTTCAGAAAGGACTTTCAATTCTACAAAGTGCGGGAGATCAATAACTATC
ATCATGCTCATGACGCATATCTGAATGCCGTGGTGGGAACCGCCCTGATCAAGAAGTACCCAAAGCTGGA
AAGCGAGTTCGTGTACGGAGACTACAAGGTCTACGACGTGCGCAAGATGATTGCCAAATCTGAGCAGGAG
ATCGGAAAGGCCACCGCAAAGTACTTCTTCTACAGCAACATCATGAATTTCTTCAAGACCGAAATCACCC
TTGCAAACGGTGAGATCCGGAAGAGGCCGCTCATCGAGACTAATGGGGAGACTGGCGAAATCGTGTGGGA
CAAGGGCAGAGATTTCGCTACCGTGCGCAAAGTGCTTTCTATGCCTCAAGTGAACATCGTGAAGAAAACC
GAGGTGCAAACCGGAGGCTTTTCTAAGGAATCAATCCTCCCCAAGCGCAACTCCGACAAGCTCATTGCAA
GGAAGAAGGATTGGGACCCTAAGAAGTACGGCGGATTCGATTCACCAACTGTGGCTTATTCTGTCCTGGT
CGTGGCTAAGGTGGAAAAAGGAAAGTCTAAGAAGCTCAAGAGCGTGAAGGAACTGCTGGGTATCACCATT
ATGGAGCGCAGCTCCTTCGAGAAGAACCCAATTGACTTTCTCGAAGCCAAAGGTTACAAGGAAGTCAAGA
AGGACCTTATCATCAAGCTCCCAAAGTATAGCCTGTTCGAACTGGAGAATGGGCGGAAGCGGATGCTCGC
CTCCGCTGGCGAACTTCAGAAGGGTAATGAGCTGGCTCTCCCCTCCAAGTACGTGAATTTCCTCTACCTT
GCAAGCCATTACGAGAAGCTGAAGGGGAGCCCCGAGGACAACGAGCAAAAGCAACTGTTTGTGGAGCAGC
ATAAGCATTATCTGGACGAGATCATTGAGCAGATTTCCGAGTTTTCTAAACGCGTCATTCTCGCTGATGC
CAACCTCGATAAAGTCCTTAGCGCATACAATAAGCACAGAGACAAACCAATTCGGGAGCAGGCTGAGAAT
ATCATCCACCTGTTCACCCTCACCAATCTTGGTGCCCCTGCCGCATTCAAGTACTTCGACACCACCATCG
ACCGGAAACGCTATACCTCCACCAAAGAAGTGCTGGACGCCACCCTCATCCACCAGAGCATCACCGGACT
TTACGAAACTCGGATTGACCTCTCACAGCTCGGAGGGGATTAATGAGGCATGCAAGCTTTTATCAGAAGA
ACTCGTCAAGAAGGCGATAGAAGGCGATGCGCTGCGAATCGGGAGCGGCGATACCGTAAAGCACGAGGAA
GCGGTCAGCCCATTCGCCGCCAAGCTCTTCAGCAATATCACGGGTAGCCAACGCTATGTCCTGATAGCGG
TCCGCCACACCCAGCCGGCCACAGTCGATGAATCCAGAAAAGCGGCCATTTTCCACCATGATATTCGGCA
AGCAGGCATCGCCATGGGTCACGACGAGATCCTCGCCGTCGGGCATGCTCGCCTTGAGCCTGGCGAACAG
TTCGGCTGGCGCGAGCCCCTGATGCTCTTCGTCCAGATCATCCCGATCGACAAGACCGGCTTCCATCCGA
GTACGTGCTCGCTCGATGCGATGTTTCGCTTGGTGGTCGAATGGGCAGGTAGCCGGATCAAGCGTATGCA
GCCGCCGCATTGCATCAGCCATGATGGATACTTTCTCGGCAGGAGCAAGGTGAGATGACAGGAGATCCTG
CCCCGGCACTTCGCCCAATAGCAGCCAGTCCCTTCCCGCTTCAGTGACAACGTCGAGCACAGCTGCGCAA
GGAACGCCCGTCGTGGCCAGCCACGATAGCCGCGCTGCCTCGTCTTGCAGTTCATTCAGGGCACCGGACA
GGTCGGTCTTGACAAAAAGAACCGGGCGCCCCTGCGCTGACAGCCGGGACACGGCGGCATCAGAGCAGCC
GATTGTCTGTTGTGCCCAGTCATAGCCGAATAGCCTCTCCACCCAAGCGGCCGGAGAACCTGCGTGCAAT
CCATCTTGTTCAATCATAAGGGCCCTCCTTCATGAAGGATTAATGTCATTATTTATTTATGGGGTATGGA
GAGGGATATTTCAAGGCGCACAAATATGATTCCAGGCTCGTTCTGCGGTTCCGCCTGGGTGTTCGCTGAG
ATAGGTTTTTACTTCGTTATACGAAAGCGGCGAATCGCCAAAAATTTTTTTTCCAAGTTCGCTGCGAAAC
GAAGCCATAAGCTTGGCTGTTTTGGCGGATGAGAGAAGATTTTCAGCCTGATACAGATTAAATCAGAACG
CAGAAGCGGTCTGATAAAACAGAATTTGCCTGGCGGCAGTAGCGCGGTGGTCCCACCTGACCCCATGCCG
AACTCAGAAGTGAAACGCCGTAGCGCCGATGGTAGTGTGGGGTCTCCCCATGCGAGAGTAGGGAACTGCC
AGGCATCAAATAAAACGAAAGGCTCAGTCGAAAGACTGGGCCTTTCGTTTTATCTGTTGTTTGTCGGTGA
ACGCTCTCCTGAGTAGGACAAATCCGCCGGGAGCGGATTTGAACGTTGCGAAGCAACGGCCCGGAGGGTG
GCGGGCAGGACGCCCGCCATAAACTGCCAGGCATCAAATTAAGCAGAAGGCCATCCTGACGGATGGCCTT
TTTGCGTTTCTACAAACTCTTTTGTTTATTTTTCTAAATACATTCAAATATGTATCCGCTCATGAGACAA
TAACCCTGATAAATGCTTCAATAATATTGAAAAAGGAAGAGTATGAGTATTCAACATTTCCGTGTCGCCC
TTATTCCCTTTTTTGCGGCATTTTGCCTTCCTGTTTTTGCTCACCCAGAAACGCTGGTGAAAGTAAAAGA
TGCTGAAGATCAGTTGGGTGCACGAGTGGGTTACATCGAACTGGATCTCAACAGCGGTAAGATCCTTGAG
AGTTTTCGCCCCGAAGAACGTTTTCCAATGATGAGCACTTTTCTCGAGTTTAAGTCACGCGGCCGCAAAG
TTCTGCTATGTGGCGCGGTATTATCCCGTGTTGACGCCGGGCAAGAGCAACTCGGTCGCCGCATACACTA
TTCTCAGAATGACTTGGTTGAGTACTCACCAGTCACAGAAAAGCATCTTACGGATGGCATGACAGTAAGA
GAATTATGCAGTGCTGCCATAACCATGAGTGATAACACTGCGGCCAACTTACTTCTGACAACGATCGGAG
GACCGAAGGAGCTAACCGCTTTTTTGCACAACATGGGGGATCATGTAACTCGCCTTGATCGTTGGGAACC
GGAGCTGAATGAAGCCATACCAAACGACGAGCGTGACACCACGATGCCTGTAGCAATGGCAACAACGTTG
CGCAAACTATTAACTGGCGAACTACTTACTCTAGCTTCCCGGCAACAATTAATAGACTGGATGGAGGCGG
ATAAAGTTGCAGGACCACTTCTGCGCTCGGCCCTTCCGGCTGGCTGGTTTATTGCTGATAAATCTGGAGC
CGGTGAGCGTGGGTCTCGCGGTATCATTGCAGCACTGGGGCCAGATGGTAAGCCCTCCCGTATCGTAGTT
ATCTACACGACGGGGAGTCAGGCAACTATGGATGAACGAAATAGACAGATCGCTGAGATAGGTGCCTCAC
TGATTAAGCATTGGTAACTGTCAGACCAAGTTTACTCATATATACTTTAGATTGATTTCTGAAAGCGACC
AGGTGCTCGGCGTGGCAAGACTCGCAGCGAACCCGTAGAAAGCCATGCTCCAGCCGCCCGCATTGGAGAA
ATTCTTCAAATTCCCGTTGCACATAGCCCGGCAATTCCTTTCCCTGCTCTGCCATAAGCGCAGCGAATGC
CGGGTAATACTCGTCAACGATCTGATAGAGAAGGGTTTGCTCGGGTCGGTGGCTCTGGTAACGACCAGTA
TCCCGATCCCGGCTGGCCGTCCTGGCCGCCACATGAGGCATGTTCCGCGTCCTTGCAATACTGTGTTTAC
ATACAGTCTATCGCTTAGCGGAAAGTTCTTTTACCCTCAGCCGAAATGCCTGCCGTTGCTAGACATTGCC
AGCCAGTGCCCGTCACTCCCGTACTAACTGTCACGAACCCCTGCAATAACTGTCACGCCCCCCTGCAATA
ACTGTCACGAACCCCTGCAATAACTGTCACGCCCCCAAACCTGCAAACCCAGCAGGGGCGGGGGCTGGCG
GGGTGTTGGAAAAATCCATCCATGATTATCTAAGAATAATCCACTAGGCGCGGTTATCAGCGCCCTTGTG
GGGCGCTGCTGCCCTTGCCCAATATGCCCGGCCAGAGGCCGGATAGCTGGTCTATTCGCTGCGCTAGGCT
ACACACCGCCCCACCGCTGCGCGGCAGGGGGAAAGGCGGGCAAAGCCCGCTAAACCCCACACCAAACCCC
GCAGAAATACGCTGGAGCGCTTTTAGCCGCTTTAGCGGCCTTTCCCCCTACCCGAAGGGTGGGGGCGCGT
GTGCAGCCCCGCAGGGCCTGTCTCGGTCGATCATTCAGCCCGGCTCATCCTTCTGGCGTGGCGGCAGACC
GAACAAGGCGCGGTCGTGGTCGCGTTCAAGGTACGCATCCATTGCCGCCATGAGCCGATCCTCCGGCCAC
TCGCTGCTGTTCACCTTGGCCAAAATCATGGCCCCCACCAGCACCTTGCGCCTTGTTTCGTTCTTGCGCT
CTTGCTGCTGTTCCCTTGCCCGCACCCGCTGAATTTCGGCATTGATTCGCGCTCGTTGTTCTTCGAGCTT
GGCCAGCCGATCCGCCGCCTTGTTGCTCCCCTTAACCATCTTGACACCCCATTGTTAATGTGCTGTCTCG
TAGGCTATCATGGAGCCGAAAAGCAAAAGCAACAGCGAGGCAGCATGGCGATTTATCACCTTACGGCGAA
AACCGGCAGCAGGTCGGGCGGCCAATCGGCCAGGGCCAAGGCCGACTACATCCAGCGCGAAGGCAAGTAT
GCCCGCGACATGGATGAAGTCTTGCACGCCGAATCCGGGCACATGCCGGAGTTCGTCGAGCGGCCCGCCG
ACTACTGGGATGCTGCCGACCTGTATGAACGCGCCAATGGGCGGCTGTTCAAGGAGGTCGAATTTGCCCT
GCCGGTCGAGCTGACCCTCGACCAGCAGAAGGCGCTGGCGTCCGAGTTCGCCCAGCACCTGACCGGTGCC
GAGCGCCTGCCGTATACGCTGGCCATCCATGCCGGTGGCGGCGAGAACCCGCACTGCCACCTGATGATCT
CCGAGCGGATCAATGACGGCATCGAGCGGCCCGCCGCTCAGTGGTTCAAGCGGTACAACGGCAAGACCCC
GGAGAAGGGCGGGGCACAGAAGACCGAAGCGCTCAAGCCCAAGGCATGGCTTGAGCAGACCCGCGAGGCA
TGGGCCGACCATGCCAACCGGGCATTAGAGCGGGCTGGCCACGACGCCCGCATTGACCACAGAACACTTG
AGGCGCAGGGCATCGAGCGCCTGCCCGGTGTTCACCTGGGGCCGAACGTGGTGGAGATGGAAGGCCGGGG
CATCCGCACCGACCGGGCAGACGTGGCCCTGAACATCGACACCGCCAACGCCCAGATCATCGACTTACAG
GAATACCGGGAGGCAATAGACCATGAACGCAATCGACAGAGTGAAGAAATCCAGAGGCATCAACGAGTTA
GCGGAGCAGATCGAACCGCTGGCCCAGAGCATGGCGACACTGGCCGACGAAGCCCGGCAGGTCATGAGCC
AGACCCAGCAGGCCAGCGAGGCGCAGGCGGCGGAGTGGCTGAAAGCCCAGCGCCAGACAGGGGCGGCATG
GGTGGAGCTGGCCAAAGAGTTGCGGGAGGTAGCCGCCGAGGTGAGCAGCGCCGCGCAGAGCGCCCGGAGC
GCGTCGCGGGGGTGGCACTGGAAGCTATGGCTAACCGTGATGCTGGCTTCCATGATGCCTACGGTGGTGC
TGCTGATCGCATCGTTGCTCTTGCTCGACCTGACGCCACTGACAACCGAGGACGGCTCGATCTGGCTGCG
CTTGGTGGCCCGATGAAGAACGACAGGACTTTGCAGGCCATAGGCCGACAGCTCAAGGCCATGGGCTGTG
AGCGCTTCGATATCGGCGTCAGGGACGCCACCACCGGCCAGATGATGAACCGGGAATGGTCAGCCGCCGA
AGTGCTCCAGAACACGCCATGGCTCAAGCGGATGAATGCCCAGGGCAATGACGTGTATATCAGGCCCGCC
GAGCAGGAGCGGCATGGTCTGGTGCTGGTGGACGACCTCAGCGAGTTTGACCTGGATGACATGAAAGCCG
AGGGCCGGGAGCCTGCCCTGGTAGTGGAAACCAGCCCGAAGAACTATCAGGCATGGGTCAAGGTGGCCGA
CGCCGCAGGCGGTGAACTTCGGGGGCAGATTGCCCGGACGCTGGCCAGCGAGTACGACGCCGACCCGGCC
AGCGCCGACAGCCGCCACTATGGCCGCTTGGCGGGCTTCACCAACCGCAAGGACAAGCACACCACCCGCG
CCGGTTATCAGCCGTGGGTGCTGCTGCGTGAATCCAAGGGCAAGACCGCCACCGCTGGCCCGGCGCTGGT
GCAGCAGGCTGGCCAGCAGATCGAGCAGGCCCAGCGGCAGCAGGAGAAGGCCCGCAGGCTGGCCAGCCTC
GAACTGCCCGAGCGGCAGCTTAGCCGCCACCGGCGCACGGCGCTGGACGAGTACCGCAGCGAGATGGCCG
GGCTGGTCAAGCGCTTCGGTGATGACCTCAGCAAGTGCGACTTTATCGCCGCGCAGAAGCTGGCCAGCCG
GGGCCGCAGTGCCGAGGAAATCGGCAAGGCCATGGCCGAGGCCAGCCCAGCGCTGGCAGAGCGCAAGCCC
GGCCACGAAGCGGATTACATCGAGCGCACCGTCAGCAAGGTCATGGGTCTGCCCAGCGTCCAGCTTGCGC
GGGCCGAGCTGGCACGGGCACCGGCACCCCGCCAGCGAGGCATGGACAGGGGCGGGCCAGATTTCAGCAT
GTAGTGCTTGCGTTGGTACTCACGCCTGTTATACTATGAGTACTCACGCACAGAAGGGGGTTTTATGGAA
TACGAAAAAAGCGCTTCAGGGTCGGTCTACCTGATCAAAAGTGACAAGGGCTATTGGTTGCCCGGTGGCT
TTGGTTATACGTCAAACAAGGCCGAGGCTGGCCGCTTTTCAGTCGCTGATATGGCCAGCCTTAACCTTGA
CGGCTGCACCTTGTCCTTGTTCCGCGAAGACAAGCCTTTCGGCCCCGGCAAGTTTCTCGGTGACTGATAT
GAAAGACCAAAAGGACAAGCAGACCGGCGACCTGCTGGCCAGCCCTGACGCTGTACGCCAAGCGCGATAT
GCCGAGCGCATGAAGGCCAAAGGGATGCGTCAGCGCAAGTTCTGGCTGACCGACGACGAATACGAGGCGC
TGCGCGAGTGCCTGGAAGAACTCAGAGCGGCGCAGGGCGGGGGTAGTGACCCCGCCAGCGCCTAACCACC
AACTGCCTGCAAAGGAGGCAATCAATGGCTACCCATAAGCCTATCAATATTCTGGAGGCGTTCGCAGCAG
CGCCGCCACCGCTGGACTACGTTTTGCCCAACATGGTGGCCGGTACGGTCGGGGCGCTGGTGTCGCCCGG
TGGTGCCGGTAAATCCATGCTGGCCCTGCAACTGGCCGCACAGATTGCAGGCGGGCCGGATCTGCTGGAG
GTGGGCGAACTGCCCACCGGCCCGGTGATCTACCTGCCCGCCGAAGACCCGCCCACCGCCATTCATCACC
GCCTGCACGCCCTTGGGGCGCACCTCAGCGCCGAGGAACGGCAAGCCGTGGCTGACGGCCTGCTGATCCA
GCCGCTGATCGGCAGCCTGCCCAACATCATGGCCCCGGAGTGGTTCGACGGCCTCAAGCGCGCCGCCGAG
GGCCGCCGCCTGATGGTGCTGGACACGCTGCGCCGGTTCCACATCGAGGAAGAAAACGCCAGCGGCCCCA
TGGCCCAGGTCATCGGTCGCATGGAGGCCATCGCCGCCGATACCGGGTGCTCTATCGTGTTCCTGCACCA
TGCCAGCAAGGGCGCGGCCATGATGGGCGCAGGCGACCAGCAGCAGGCCAGCCGGGGCAGCTCGGTACTG
GTCGATAACATCCGCTGGCAGTCCTACCTGTCGAGCATGACCAGCGCCGAGGCCGAGGAATGGGGTGTGG
ACGACGACCAGCGCCGGTTCTTCGTCCGCTTCGGTGTGAGCAAGGCCAACTATGGCGCACCGTTCGCTGA
TCGGTGGTTCAGGCGGCATGACGGCGGGGTGCTCAAGCCCGCCGTGCTGGAGAGGCAGCGCAAGAGCAAG
GGGGTGCCCCGTGGTGAAGCCTAAGAACAAGCACAGCCTCAGCCACGTCCGGCACGACCCGGCGCACTGT
CTGGCCCCCGGCCTGTTCCGTGCCCTCAAGCGGGGCGAGCGCAAGCGCAGCAAGCTGGACGTGACGTATG
ACTACGGCGACGGCAAGCGGATCGAGTTCAGCGGCCCGGAGCCGCTGGGCGCTGATGATCTGCGCATCCT
GCAAGGGCTGGTGGCCATGGCTGGGCCTAATGGCCTAGTGCTTGGCCCGGAACCCAAGACCGAAGGCGGA
CGGCAGCTCCGGCTGTTCCTGGAACCCAAGTGGGAGGCCGTCACCGCTGATGCCATGGTGGTCAAAGGTA
GCTATCGGGCGCTGGCAAAGGAAATCGGGGCAGAGGTCGATAGTGGTGGGGCGCTCAAGCACATACAGGA
CTGCATCGAGCGCCTTTGGAAGGTATCCATCATCGCCCAGAATGGCCGCAAGCGGCAGGGGTTTCGGCTG
CTGTCGGAGTACGCCAGCGACGAGGCGGACGGGCGCCTGTACGTGGCCCTGAACCCCTTGATCGCGCAGG
CCGTCATGGGTGGCGGCCAGCATGTGCGCATCAGCATGGACGAGGTGCGGGCGCTGGACAGCGAAACCGC
CCGCCTGCTGCACCAGCGGCTGTGTGGCTGGATCGACCCCGGCAAAACCGGCAAGGCTTCCATAGATACC
TTGTGCGGCTATGTCTGGCCGTCAGAGGCCAGTGGTTCGACCATGCGCAAGCGCCGCCAGCGGGTGCGCG
AGGCGTTGCCGGAGCTGGTCGCGCTGGGCTGGACGGTAACCGAGTTCGCGGCGGGCAAGTACGACATCAC
CCGGCCCAAGGCGGCAGGCTGACCCCCCCCACTCTATTGTAAACAAGACATTTTTATCTTTTATATTCAA
TGGCTTATTTTCCTGCTAATTGGTAATACCATGAAAAATACCATGCTCAGAAAAGGCTTAACAATATTTT
GAAAAATTGCCTACTGAGCGCTGCCGCACAGCTCCATAGGCCGCTTTCCTGGCTTTGCTTCCAGATGTAT
GCTCTTCTGCTCCCGAACGCCAGCAAGACGTAGCCCAGCGCGTCGGCCAGCTTGCAATTCGCGCTAACTT
ACATTAATTGCGTTGCGCTCACTGCCCGCTTTCCAGTCGGGAAACCTGTCGTGCCAGCTGCATTAATGAA
TCGGCCAACGCGCGGGGAGAGGCGGTTTGCGTATTGGGCGCCAGGGTGGTTTTTCTTTTCACCAGTGAGA
CGGGCAACAGCTGATTGCCCTTCACCGCCTGGCCCTGAGAGAGTTGCAGCAAGCGGTCCACGCTGGTTTG
CCCCAGCAGGCGAAAATCCTGTTTGATGGTGGTTAACGGCGGGATATAACATGAGCTGTCTTCGGTATCG
TCGTATCCCACTACCGAGATATCCGCACCAACGCGCAGCCCGGACTCGGTAATGGCGCGCATTGCGCCCA
GCGCCATCTGATCGTTGGCAACCAGCATCGCAGTGGGAACGATGCCCTCATTCAGCATTTGCATGGTTTG
TTGAAAACCGGACATGGCACTCCAGTCGCCTTCCCGTTCCGCTATCGGCTGAATTTGATTGCGAGTGAGA
TATTTATGCCAGCCAGCCAGACGCAGACGCGCCGAGACAGAACTTAATGGGCCCGCTAACAGCGCGATTT
GCTGGTGACCCAATGCGACCAGATGCTCCACGCCCAGTCGCGTACCGTCTTCATGGGAGAAAATAATACT
GTTGATGGGTGTCTGGTCAGAGACATCAAGAAATAACGCCGGAACATTAGTGCAGGCAGCTTCCACAGCA
ATGGCATCCTGGTCATCCAGCGGATAGTTAATGATCAGCCCACTGACGCGTTGCGCGAGAAGATTGTGCA
CCGCCGCTTTACAGGCTTCGACGCCGCTTCGTTCTACCATCGACACCACCACGCTGGCACCCAGTTGATC
GGCGCGAGATTTAATCGCCGCGACAATTTGCGACGGCGCGTGCAGGGCCAGACTGGAGGTGGCAACGCCA
ATCAGCAACGACTGTTTGCCCGCCAGTTGTTGTGCCACGCGGTTGGGAATGTAATTCAGCTCCGCCATCG
CCGCTTCCACTTTTTCCCGCGTTTTCGCAGAAACGTGGCTGGCCTGGTTCACCACGCGGGAAACGGTCTG
ATAAGAGACACCGGCATACTCTGCGACATCGTATAACGTTACTGGTTTCACATTCACCACCCTGAATTGA
CTCTCTTCCGGGCGCTATCATGCCATACCGCGAAAGGTTTTGCACCATTCGATGGTGTCAACGTAAATGC
CGCTTCGCCTTCGCGCGCGAATTGCAAGCTGATCCGGGCTTATCGACTGCACGGTGCACCAATGCTTCTG
GCGTCAGGCAGCCATCGGAAGCTGTGGTATGGCTGTGCAGGTCGTAAATCACTGCATAATTCGTGTCGCT
CAAGGCGCACTCCCGTTCTGGATAATGTTTTTTGCGCCGACATCATAACGGTTCTGGCAAATATTCTGAA
ATGAGCTGTTGACAATTAATCATCGGCTCGTATAATGTGTGGAATTGTGAGCGGATAACAATTTCACACA
GGAAACA
